Addgene plasmid #201309: pBD026
Purpose: AvrSr27-2 as Golden Gate compatible MoClo CDS part
Depositing lab: Benjamin Schwessinger. Depositing organization: Australian National University.
Backbone
  Vector backbone: Twist Chloramphenicol vector
  Vector type: Plant Expression
Growth in bacteria
  Bacterial resistance: Chloramphenicol, 25 μg/mL
  Growth temperature: 37°C
  Growth strain: DH5alpha
  Copy number: High Copy
Gene/Insert
  Gene/Insert name: AvrSr27-2
  Species: Puccinia graminis f. sp. Tritici
  Mutation: removal of BsaI and BpiI sites
  Cloning method: Restriction Enzyme; 5′ cloning site unknown (unknown if destroyed)
Terms and licenses: Academic/Nonprofit Terms; Industry Terms: Not Available to Industry
How to cite: pBD026 was a gift from Benjamin Schwessinger (Addgene plasmid # 201309 ; http://n2t.net/addgene:201309 ; RRID:Addgene_201309)
