[The description below was written by a language model from this plasmid's Addgene catalogue record and pLannotate feature annotations shown in this document.]
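Description:
pBD026 is a small (about 2.4 kb) Golden Gate/MoClo part plasmid built on the Twist chloramphenicol cloning vector. It carries the coding sequence of AvrSr27-2 from the wheat stem rust fungus Puccinia graminis f. sp. tritici. It is catalogued as a plant expression construct, but it functions as a storage and donor plasmid for a CDS-level module rather than a complete expression vector. The annotated features include no plant promoter, terminator or plant selectable marker, so these would be supplied by other parts during assembly.

The plasmid is maintained in E. coli at high copy through a ColE1/pUC-type origin. Selection is with chloramphenicol, using the cat gene (chloramphenicol acetyltransferase) driven by its native cat promoter and followed by the phage lambda t0 terminator. Short fragments of a lac operator and of lacZα are also detected. These appear to be backbone remnants flanking the insertion region, not a functional blue/white screening cassette.

The AvrSr27-2 insert was not annotated by the automated feature caller and presumably lies in the unannotated region of the sequence. According to the record, the insert was domesticated by removing internal BsaI and BpiI recognition sites. This change is required for MoClo parts so that these type IIS enzymes cut only at the flanking sites and release the CDS with defined overhangs. The specific overhangs and cloning sites are not given. The part is intended for one-pot hierarchical assembly with promoter, tag and terminator modules into transcription units for expressing this rust protein in plants.
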