Features (pLannotate 1.2.2; 6 found; start..end, strand, type, name):
    464..479     -  protein_bind   lac operator (fragment): The lac repressor binds to the lac operator to inhibit transcription in E. coli. This inhibition can be relieved by adding lactose or isopropyl-β-D-thiogalactopyranoside (IPTG). lac repressor encoded by lacI
    630..1218    -  rep_origin     ori: high-copy-number ColE1/pMB1/pBR322/pUC origin of replication
   1351..1445    -  terminator     lambda t0 terminator: transcription terminator from phage lambda
   1469..2125    -  CDS            cat: CAT_ECOLX - Experimental evidence at protein level: Swiss-Prot protein existence level 1. This enzyme is an effector of chloramphenicol resistance in bacteria. From Escherichia coli. This protein is used as a marker in many commonly used cloning vectors, such as pACYC184.
   2126..2228    -  promoter       cat promoter: promoter of the E. coli cat gene encoding chloramphenicol acetyltransferase
   2303..2346    -  CDS            lacZα (fragment): LacZα fragment of β-galactosidase; lacZ fragment
>Addgene plasmid #201309 | pBD026 | addgene full sequence | sequence record 410982 | Addgene NGS Result
CTCTGTGGTCTCAAATGATGACACCACATCACCAAAGCAATTGCAACTCCCCATGTTTGGTATTTGTCAC
ATTCACCAAAAAATGTGACTCCTGCCAGTTCAATACAAAATTCACTAACCTGATGAGCTGCACCTCTTGT
AGGAAATCCTCAGTGGTATATGAAGAATGTTCCACCAAAGGCTGTCCTGCTAATTGGCACAAAAGTACCT
GTCAAGAACCCAAGTTTGAGAGAGGTGTTCTACACAGCCTCTGTGCAAACTGCCAGAAGCACACAAAGGC
AACACCGACAATTTCCTGCAAAAATTGTAAGAATTCAGCCAGCACCTACCCATATTGTTCAAGCCCAGAG
TGTCACAGAAGATGGTAAGCTTCGAGACCACGAAGAGGCTAGGTGGAGGCTCAGTGATGATAAGTCTGCG
ATGGTGGATGCATGTGTCATGGTCATAGCTGTTTCCTGTGTGAAATTGTTATCCGCTCAGAGGGCACAAT
CCTATTCCGCGCTATCCGACAATCTCCAAGACATTAGGTGGAGTTCAGTTCGGCGTATGGCATATGTCGC
TGGAAAGAACATGTGAGCAAAAGGCCAGCAAAAGGCCAGGAACCGTAAAAAGGCCGCGTTGCTGGCGTTT
TTCCATAGGCTCCGCCCCCCTGACGAGCATCACAAAAATCGACGCTCAAGTCAGAGGTGGCGAAACCCGA
CAGGACTATAAAGATACCAGGCGTTTCCCCCTGGAAGCTCCCTCGTGCGCTCTCCTGTTCCGACCCTGCC
GCTTACCGGATACCTGTCCGCCTTTCTCCCTTCGGGAAGCGTGGCGCTTTCTCATAGCTCACGCTGTAGG
TATCTCAGTTCGGTGTAGGTCGTTCGCTCCAAGCTGGGCTGTGTGCACGAACCCCCCGTTCAGCCCGACC
GCTGCGCCTTATCCGGTAACTATCGTCTTGAGTCCAACCCGGTAAGACACGACTTATCGCCACTGGCAGC
AGCCACTGGTAACAGGATTAGCAGAGCGAGGTATGTAGGCGGTGCTACAGAGTTCTTGAAGTGGTGGCCT
AACTACGGCTACACTAGAAGAACAGTATTTGGTATCTGCGCTCTGCTGAAGCCAGTTACCTTCGGAAAAA
GAGTTGGTAGCTCTTGATCCGGCAAACAAACCACCGCTGGTAGCGGTGGTTTTTTTGTTTGCAAGCAGCA
GATTACGCGCAGAAAAAAAGGATCTCAAGAAGATCCTTTGATCTTTTCTACGGGGTCTGACGCTCTATTC
AACAAAGCCGCCGTCCCGTCAAGTCAGCGTAAATGGGTAGGGGGCTTCAAATCGTCCCCCCATACGATAT
AAGTTGTTACTAGTGCTTGGATTCTCACCAATAAAAAACGCCCGGCGGCAACCGAGCGTTCTGAACAAAT
CCAGATGGAGTTCTGAGGTCATTACTGGATCTATCAACAGGAGTCCAAGCGAGCTCGATATCAAATTACG
CCCCGCCCTGCCACTCATCGCAGTACTGTTGTAATTCATTAAGCATTCTGCCGACATGGAAGCCATCACA
AACGGCATGATGAACCTGAATCGCCAGCGGCATCAGCACCTTGTCGCCTTGCGTATAATATTTGCCCATG
GTGAAAACGGGGGCGAAGAAGTTGTCCATATTGGCCACGTTTAAATCAAAACTGGTGAAACTCACCCAGG
GATTGGCTGAGACGAAAAACATATTCTCAATAAACCCTTTAGGGAAATAGGCCAGGTTTTCACCGTAACA
CGCCACATCTTGCGAATATATGTGTAGAAACTGCCGGAAATCGTCGTGGTATTCACTCCAGAGCGATGAA
AACGTTTCAGTTTGCTCATGGAAAACGGTGTAACAAGGGTGAACACTATCCCATATCACCAGCTCACCGT
CTTTCATTGCCATACGAAATTCCGGATGAGCATTCATCAGGCGGGCAAGAATGTGAATAAAGGCCGGATA
AAACTTGTGCTTATTTTTCTTTACGGTCTTTAAAAAGGCCGTAATATCCAGCTGAACGGTCTGGTTATAG
GTACATTGAGCAACTGACTGAAATGCCTCAAAATGTTCTTTACGATGCCATTGGGATATATCAACGGTGG
TATATCCAGTGATTTTTTTCTCCATTTTAGCTTCCTTAGCTCCTGAAAATCTCGATAACTCAAAAAATAC
GCCCGGTAGTGATCTTATTTCATTATGGTGAAAGTTGGAACCTCTTACGTGCCGATCAACGTCTCATTGA
TACCTGAAACAAAACCCATCGTACGGCCAAGGAAGTCTCCAATAACTGTGATCCACCACAAGCGCCAGGG
TTTTCCCAGTCACGACGTTGTAAAACGACGGCCAGTCATGCATAATCCGCACGCATCTGGAATAAGGAAG
TGCCATTCCGCCTGACCT
